Addgene plasmid #220178: pGM238
Purpose: Expresses exogenous ribosomal-binding domain mutant NAC complex members (K78E NACA and K43E BTF3)
Depositing lab: Jonathan Weissman. Depositing organization: Whitehead Institute for Biomedical Research. Publication: Triaging of alpha-helical proteins to the mitochondrial outer membrane by distinct chaperone machinery based on substrate topology. Muthukumar G, Stevens TA, Inglis AJ, Esantsi TK, Saunders RA, Schulte F, Voorhees RM, Guna A, Weissman JS. Mol Cell. 2024 Mar 21;84(6):1101-1119.e9. doi: 10.1016/j.molcel.2024.01.028. Epub 2024 Feb 29. PubMed 38428433.
Backbone
  Vector backbone: MH0006
  Vector type: Lentiviral
Growth in bacteria
  Bacterial resistance: Ampicillin, 100 μg/mL
  Growth temperature: 37°C
  Growth strain: NEB Stable
  Copy number: High Copy
Gene/Insert
  Gene/Insert name: NACA and BTF3
  Species: H. sapiens (human)
  Insert size (bp): 1395
  Mutation: K78E (NACA) + K43B (BTF3)
  Entrez Gene: NACA (a.k.a. HSD48, NAC-alpha, NACA1, skNAC); BTF3 (a.k.a. BETA-NAC, BTF3a, BTF3b, NACB)
  Tag / fusion protein: 3xFLAG (NACA); 6xHis (BTF3) (N terminal on insert)
  Cloning method: Gibson Cloning
Terms and licenses: Academic/Nonprofit Terms; Industry Terms: Not Available to Industry
How to cite: pGM238 was a gift from Jonathan Weissman (Addgene plasmid # 220178 ; http://n2t.net/addgene:220178 ; RRID:Addgene_220178)
