[The description below was written by a language model from this plasmid's Addgene catalogue record and pLannotate feature annotations shown in this document.]
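Description:
pGM238 is a lentiviral transfer plasmid built on the MH0006 backbone for expressing ribosome-binding-deficient versions of the two human nascent polypeptide-associated complex (NAC) subunits, NACA and BTF3. It is propagated in E. coli as a high-copy plasmid through a ColE1/pUC-type origin and selected with ampicillin via the β-lactamase gene. The annotated 12.5 kb sequence also carries remnants of older vector lineages (fragments of TcR, rop, bom, and an SV40 promoter–gpt–SV40 poly(A) cassette) that lie outside the viral genome.

The packaged region runs from a truncated HIV-1 5' LTR through the Ψ packaging signal with a partial gag sequence, the Rev response element and the cPPT/CTS, and ends in a self-inactivating ΔU3 3' LTR. Inside it, the human EF-1α core promoter with its intron A drives a series of same-strand coding sequences: TagBFP, then 3xFLAG-tagged NACA, then BTF3, followed by a WPRE to enhance transcript stability and expression. The catalogue lists an N-terminal 6xHis tag on BTF3, which the feature table does not annotate. The table also does not identify what separates the three coding sequences, so how they are co-expressed is not stated. The automated annotation labels the inserts by their closest database matches (mouse Naca and human BTF3L4), whereas the catalogue specifies human NACA and BTF3.

The mutations are K78E in NACA and K43E in BTF3 according to the purpose field. The mutation field reads "K43B" for BTF3, apparently a typographical error. The construct allows stable delivery of a NAC complex defective in ribosome binding into mammalian cells, with blue fluorescence marking transduced cells. The associated study concerned chaperone-mediated triaging of alpha-helical proteins to the mitochondrial outer membrane.
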