Features (pLannotate 1.2.2; 37 found; start..end, strand, type, name):
     21..89      +  CDS            nef (fragment): NEF_HV1Z2 - Experimental evidence at protein level: Swiss-Prot protein existence level 1. Extracellular Nef protein targets CD4(+) T-lymphocytes for apoptosis by interacting with CXCR4 surface receptors. From Human immunodeficiency virus type 1 group M subtype D (isolate Z2/CDC-Z34) (HIV-1).
     91..324     +  LTR            3' LTR (ΔU3): self-inactivating 3' long terminal repeat (LTR) from HIV-1
    349..367     -  promoter       SP6 promoter: promoter for bacteriophage SP6 RNA polymerase
    595..874     +  CDS            TcR (fragment): tetracycline efflux protein; tet; confers resistance to tetracycline
    875..923     -  misc_feature   bom (fragment): basis of mobility region from pBR322
   1025..1060    -  CDS            rop (fragment): Rop protein, which maintains plasmids at low copy number; rop
   1155..1259    +  promoter       AmpR promoter: bla
   1260..2120    +  CDS            AmpR: β-lactamase; bla; confers resistance to ampicillin, carbenicillin, and related antibiotics
   2291..2879    +  rep_origin     ori: high-copy-number ColE1/pMB1/pBR322/pUC origin of replication
   3062..3118    +  CDS            lacI (fragment): lac repressor; lacI; The lac repressor binds to the lac operator to inhibit transcription in E. coli. This inhibition can be relieved by adding lactose or isopropyl-β-D-thiogalactopyranoside (IPTG).
   3125..3454    +  promoter       SV40 promoter: SV40 enhancer and early promoter
   3654..3773    +  CDS            gpt (fragment): XGPT_ECOLI - Also known as gpp, gxu. Experimental evidence at protein level: Swiss-Prot protein existence level 1. Purine salvage pathway enzyme that catalyzes the transfer of the ribosyl-5-phosphate group from 5-phospho-alpha-D-ribose 1- diphosphate (PRPP) to the N9 position of the 6-oxopurines guanine and xanthine to form the corresponding ribonucleotides GMP (guanosine 5'- monophosphate) and XMP (xanthosine 5'-monophosphate), with the release of PPi. To a lesser extent, also acts on hypoxanthine (PubMed:9100006, PubMed:3886014). Does not ribophosphorylate adenine (PubMed:3886014). From Esch
   3773..4108    +  CDS            gpt (fragment): XGPT_ECOLI - Also known as gpp, gxu. Experimental evidence at protein level: Swiss-Prot protein existence level 1. Purine salvage pathway enzyme that catalyzes the transfer of the ribosyl-5-phosphate group from 5-phospho-alpha-D-ribose 1- diphosphate (PRPP) to the N9 position of the 6-oxopurines guanine and xanthine to form the corresponding ribonucleotides GMP (guanosine 5'- monophosphate) and XMP (xanthosine 5'-monophosphate), with the release of PPi. To a lesser extent, also acts on hypoxanthine (PubMed:9100006, PubMed:3886014). Does not ribophosphorylate adenine (PubMed:3886014). From Esch
   4203..4508    +  CDS            frsA (fragment): FRSA_ECOLI - Also known as yafA. Experimental evidence at protein level: Swiss-Prot protein existence level 1. Catalyzes the hydrolysis of esters (PubMed:15808744). Displays esterase activity toward pNP-butyrate (PubMed:15808744). May stimulate mixed-acid fermentation by acting as a fermentation/respiration switch that down-regulates respiration and up- regulates fermentation rates (PubMed:15169777). From Escherichia coli (strain K12).
   4512..4586    +  CDS            small t antigen (fragment): SV40 (simian virus 40) small t antigen
   4588..4653    +  intron         small t intron: SV40 (simian virus 40) small t antigen intron
   4783..4803    +  CDS            SV40 NLS: nuclear localization signal of SV40 (simian virus 40) large T antigen
   5122..5205    +  CDS            large T antigen (fragment): large T antigen from SV40 (simian virus 40)
   5228..5362    +  polyA_signal   SV40 poly(A) signal: SV40 polyadenylation signal
   5529..5858    +  CDS            nef (fragment): NEF_HV1BR - Experimental evidence at protein level: Swiss-Prot protein existence level 1. Extracellular Nef protein targets CD4(+) T-lymphocytes for apoptosis by interacting with CXCR4 surface receptors (PubMed:14990729). From Human immunodeficiency virus type 1 group M subtype B (isolate BRU/LAI) (HIV-1).
   5906..6163    +  LTR            5' LTR (truncated): truncated 5' long terminal repeat (LTR) from HIV-1
   6210..6335    +  misc_feature   HIV-1 Ψ: packaging signal of human immunodeficiency virus type 1
   6319..6657    +  CDS            HIV-1 gag (fragment): gag protein from human immunodeficiency virus 1; gag
   6832..7065    +  misc_feature   RRE: The Rev response element (RRE) of HIV-1 allows for Rev-dependent mRNA export from the nucleus to the cytoplasm.
   7442..7542    +  CDS            Rev (fragment): human immunodeficiency virus 1 (HIV-1) Rev protein; rev; enhances nuclear export of unspliced and incompletely spliced viral mRNAs
   7579..7696    +  misc_feature   cPPT/CTS: central polypurine tract and central termination sequence of HIV-1
   7733..7756    -  misc_feature   MCS (fragment): pBluescript multiple cloning site
   8447..8658    +  promoter       EF-1α core promoter: core promoter for human elongation factor EF-1α
   8659..9597    +  intron         EF-1α intron A: intron upstream of the start codon of human EF-1α
   9669..10367   +  CDS            TagBFP: TagBFP is a basic (constitutively fluorescent) blue fluorescent protein published in 2008, derived from Entacmaea quadricolor. It is reported to be a very rapidly-maturing monomer with very low acid sensitivity.
  10446..10511   +  CDS            3xFLAG: three tandem FLAG® epitope tags, followed by an enterokinase cleavage site
  10593..11222   +  CDS            Naca (sequence partly withheld): NACA_MOUSE - Experimental evidence at protein level: Swiss-Prot protein existence level 1. Prevents inappropriate targeting of non-secretory polypeptides to the endoplasmic reticulum (ER). Binds to nascent polypeptide chains as they emerge from the ribosome and blocks their interaction with the signal recognition particle (SRP), which normally targets nascent secretory peptides to the ER. Also reduces the inherent affinity of ribosomes for protein translocation sites in the ER membrane (M sites) (By similarity). Isoform 1 and isoform 2 appear to bind DNA and play roles in transcription. Isofor
  11367..11837   +  CDS            BTF3L4 (sequence partly withheld): BT3L4_HUMAN - Experimental evidence at protein level: Swiss-Prot protein existence level 1. From Homo sapiens (Human).
  11852..11882   +  misc_feature   MCS (fragment): pUC18/19 multiple cloning site
  11883..11901   +  misc_feature   MCS (fragment): pBluescript multiple cloning site
  11901..12489   +  misc_feature   WPRE: woodchuck hepatitis virus posttranscriptional regulatory element
  12490..4       +  misc_feature   MCS (fragment) (across the origin): pBluescript multiple cloning site
>Addgene plasmid #220178 | pGM238 | addgene full sequence | sequence record 435710 | Addgene NGS Result
AGGGAATTAATTCGAGCTCGGTACCTTTAAGACCAATGACTTACAAGGCAGCTGTAGATCTTAGCCACTT
TTTAAAAGAAAAGGGGGGACTGGAAGGGCTAATTCACTCCCAACGAAGACAAGATCTGCTTTTTGCTTGT
ACTGGGTCTCTCTGGTTAGACCAGATCTGAGCCTGGGAGCTCTCTGGCTAACTAGGGAACCCACTGCTTA
AGCCTCAATAAAGCTTGCCTTGAGTGCTTCAAGTAGTGTGTGCCCGTCTGTTGTGTGACTCTGGTAACTA
GAGATCCCTCAGACCCTTTTAGTCAGTGTGGAAAATCTCTAGCAGCATCTAGAATTAATTCCGTGTATTC
TATAGTGTCACCTAAATCGTATGTGTATGATACATAAGGTTATGTATTAATTGTAGCCGCGTTCTAACGA
CAATATGTACAAGCCTAATTGTGTAGCATCTGGCTTACTGAAGCAGACCCTATCATCTCTCTCGTAAACT
GCCGTCAGAGTCGGTTTGGTTGGACGAACCTTCTGAGTTTCTGGTAACGCCGTCCCGCACCCGGAAATGG
TCAGCGAACCAATCAGCAGGGTCATCGCTAGCCAGATCCTCTACGCCGGACGCATCGTGGCCGGCATCAC
CGGCGCCACAGGTGCGGTTGCTGGCGCCTATATCGCCGACATCACCGATGGGGAAGATCGGGCTCGCCAC
TTCGGGCTCATGAGCGCTTGTTTCGGCGTGGGTATGGTGGCAGGCCCCGTGGCCGGGGGACTGTTGGGCG
CCATCTCCTTGCATGCACCATTCCTTGCGGCGGCGGTGCTCAACGGCCTCAACCTACTACTGGGCTGCTT
CCTAATGCAGGAGTCGCATAAGGGAGAGCGTCGAATGGTGCACTCTCAGTACAATCTGCTCTGATGCCGC
ATAGTTAAGCCAGCCCCGACACCCGCCAACACCCGCTGACGCGCCCTGACGGGCTTGTCTGCTCCCGGCA
TCCGCTTACAGACAAGCTGTGACCGTCTCCGGGAGCTGCATGTGTCAGAGGTTTTCACCGTCATCACCGA
AACGCGCGAGACGAAAGGGCCTCGTGATACGCCTATTTTTATAGGTTAATGTCATGATAATAATGGTTTC
TTAGACGTCAGGTGGCACTTTTCGGGGAAATGTGCGCGGAACCCCTATTTGTTTATTTTTCTAAATACAT
TCAAATATGTATCCGCTCATGAGACAATAACCCTGATAAATGCTTCAATAATATTGAAAAAGGAAGAGTA
TGAGTATTCAACATTTCCGTGTCGCCCTTATTCCCTTTTTTGCGGCATTTTGCCTTCCTGTTTTTGCTCA
CCCAGAAACGCTGGTGAAAGTAAAAGATGCTGAAGATCAGTTGGGTGCACGAGTGGGTTACATCGAACTG
GATCTCAACAGCGGTAAGATCCTTGAGAGTTTTCGCCCCGAAGAACGTTTTCCAATGATGAGCACTTTTA
AAGTTCTGCTATGTGGCGCGGTATTATCCCGTATTGACGCCGGGCAAGAGCAACTCGGTCGCCGCATACA
CTATTCTCAGAATGACTTGGTTGAGTACTCACCAGTCACAGAAAAGCATCTTACGGATGGCATGACAGTA
AGAGAATTATGCAGTGCTGCCATAACCATGAGTGATAACACTGCGGCCAACTTACTTCTGACAACGATCG
GAGGACCGAAGGAGCTAACCGCTTTTTTGCACAACATGGGGGATCATGTAACTCGCCTTGATCGTTGGGA
ACCGGAGCTGAATGAAGCCATACCAAACGACGAGCGTGACACCACGATGCCTGTAGCAATGGCAACAACG
TTGCGCAAACTATTAACTGGCGAACTACTTACTCTAGCTTCCCGGCAACAATTAATAGACTGGATGGAGG
CGGATAAAGTTGCAGGACCACTTCTGCGCTCGGCCCTTCCGGCTGGCTGGTTTATTGCTGATAAATCTGG
AGCCGGTGAGCGTGGGTCTCGCGGTATCATTGCAGCACTGGGGCCAGATGGTAAGCCCTCCCGTATCGTA
GTTATCTACACGACGGGGAGTCAGGCAACTATGGATGAACGAAATAGACAGATCGCTGAGATAGGTGCCT
CACTGATTAAGCATTGGTAACTGTCAGACCAAGTTTACTCATATATACTTTAGATTGATTTAAAACTTCA
TTTTTAATTTAAAAGGATCTAGGTGAAGATCCTTTTTGATAATCTCATGACCAAAATCCCTTAACGTGAG
TTTTCGTTCCACTGAGCGTCAGACCCCGTAGAAAAGATCAAAGGATCTTCTTGAGATCCTTTTTTTCTGC
GCGTAATCTGCTGCTTGCAAACAAAAAAACCACCGCTACCAGCGGTGGTTTGTTTGCCGGATCAAGAGCT
ACCAACTCTTTTTCCGAAGGTAACTGGCTTCAGCAGAGCGCAGATACCAAATACTGTTCTTCTAGTGTAG
CCGTAGTTAGGCCACCACTTCAAGAACTCTGTAGCACCGCCTACATACCTCGCTCTGCTAATCCTGTTAC
CAGTGGCTGCTGCCAGTGGCGATAAGTCGTGTCTTACCGGGTTGGACTCAAGACGATAGTTACCGGATAA
GGCGCAGCGGTCGGGCTGAACGGGGGGTTCGTGCACACAGCCCAGCTTGGAGCGAACGACCTACACCGAA
CTGAGATACCTACAGCGTGAGCTATGAGAAAGCGCCACGCTTCCCGAAGGGAGAAAGGCGGACAGGTATC
CGGTAAGCGGCAGGGTCGGAACAGGAGAGCGCACGAGGGAGCTTCCAGGGGGAAACGCCTGGTATCTTTA
TAGTCCTGTCGGGTTTCGCCACCTCTGACTTGAGCGTCGATTTTTGTGATGCTCGTCAGGGGGGCGGAGC
CTATGGAAAAACGCCAGCAACGCGGCCTTTTTACGGTTCCTGGCCTTTTGCTGGCCTTTTGCTCACATGT
TCTTTCCTGCGTTATCCCCTGATTCTGTGGATAACCGTATTACCGCCTTTGAGTGAGCTGATACCGCTCG
CCGCAGCCGAACGACCGAGCGCAGCGAGTCAGTGAGCGAGGAAGCGGAAGAGCGCCCAATACGCAAACCG
CCTCTCCCCGCGCGTTGGCCGATTCATTAATGCAGCTGTGGAATGTGTGTCAGTTAGGGTGTGGAAAGTC
CCCAGGCTCCCCAGCAGGCAGAAGTATGCAAAGCATGCATCTCAATTAGTCAGCAACCAGGTGTGGAAAG
TCCCCAGGCTCCCCAGCAGGCAGAAGTATGCAAAGCATGCATCTCAATTAGTCAGCAACCATAGTCCCGC
CCCTAACTCCGCCCATCCCGCCCCTAACTCCGCCCAGTTCCGCCCATTCTCCGCCCCATGGCTGACTAAT
TTTTTTTATTTATGCAGAGGCCGAGGCCGCCTCGGCCTCTGAGCTATTCCAGAAGTAGTGAGGAGGCTTT
TTTGGAGGCCTAGGCTTTTGCAAAAAGCTTGGACACAAGACAGGCTTGCGAGATATGTTTGAGAATACCA
CTTTATCCCGCGTCAGGGAGAGGCAGTGCGTAAAAAGACGCGGACTCATGTGAAATACTGGTTTTTAGTG
CGCCAGATCTCTATAATCTCGCGCAACCTATTTTCCCCTCGAACACTTTTTAAGCCGTAGATAAACAGGC
TGGGACACTTCACATGAGCGAAAAATACATCGTCACCTGGGACATGTTGCAGATCCATGCACGTAAACTC
GCAAGCCGACTGATGCCTTCTGAACAATGGAAAGGCATTATTGCCGTAAGCCGTGGCGGTCTGTACCGGG
TGCGTTACTGGCGCGTGAACTGGGTATTCGTCATGTCGATACCGTTTGTATTTCCAGCTACGATCACGAC
AACCAGCGCGAGCTTAAAGTGCTGAAACGCGCAGAAGGCGATGGCGAAGGCTTCATCGTTATTGATGACC
TGGTGGATACCGGTGGTACTGCGGTTGCGATTCGTGAAATGTATCCAAAAGCGCACTTTGTCACCATCTT
CGCAAAACCGGCTGGTCGTCCGCTGGTTGATGACTATGTTGTTGATATCCCGCAAGATACCTGGATTGAA
CAGCCGTGGGATATGGGCGTCGTATTCGTCCCGCCAATCTCCGGTCGCTAATCTTTTCAACGCCTGGCAC
TGCCGGGCGTTGTTCTTTTTAACTTCAGGCGGGTTACAATAGTTTCCAGTAAGTATTCTGGAGGCTGCAT
CCATGACACAGGCAAACCTGAGCGAAACCCTGTTCAAACCCCGCTTTAAACATCCTGAAACCTCGACGCT
AGTCCGCCGCTTTAATCACGGCGCACAACCGCCTGTGCAGTCGGCCCTTGATGGTAAAACCATCCCTCAC
TGGTATCGCATGATTAACCGTCTGATGTGGATCTGGCGCGGCATTGACCCACGCGAAATCCTCGACGTCC
AGGCACGTATTGTGATGAGCGATGCCGAACGTACCGACGATGATTTATACGATACGGTGATTGGCTACCG
TGGCGGCAACTGGATTTATGAGTGGGCCCCGGATCTTTGTGAAGGAACCTTACTTCTGTGGTGTGACATA
ATTGGACAAACTACCTACAGAGATTTAAAGCTCTAAGGTAAATATAAAATTTTTAAGTGTATAATGTGTT
AAACTACTGATTCTAATTGTTTGTGTATTTTAGATTCCAACCTATGGAACTGATGAATGGGAGCAGTGGT
GGAATGCCTTTAATGAGGAAAACCTGTTTTGCTCAGAAGAAATGCCATCTAGTGATGATGAGGCTACTGC
TGACTCTCAACATTCTACTCCTCCAAAAAAGAAGAGAAAGGTAGAAGACCCCAAGGACTTTCCTTCAGAA
TTGCTAAGTTTTTTGAGTCATGCTGTGTTTAGTAATAGAACTCTTGCTTGCTTTGCTATTTACACCACAA
AGGAAAAAGCTGCACTGCTATACAAGAAAATTATGGAAAAATATTCTGTAACCTTTATAAGTAGGCATAA
CAGTTATAATCATAACATACTGTTTTTTCTTACTCCACACAGGCATAGAGTGTCTGCTATTAATAACTAT
GCTCAAAAATTGTGTACCTTTAGCTTTTTAATTTGTAAAGGGGTTAATAAGGAATATTTGATGTATAGTG
CCTTGACTAGAGATCATAATCAGCCATACCACATTTGTAGAGGTTTTACTTGCTTTAAAAAACCTCCCAC
ACCTCCCCCTGAACCTGAAACATAAAATGAATGCAATTGTTGTTGTTAACTTGTTTATTGCAGCTTATAA
TGGTTACAAATAAAGCAATAGCATCACAAATTTCACAAATAAAGCATTTTTTTCACTGCATTCTAGTTGT
GGTTTGTCCAAACTCATCAATGTATCTTATCATGTCTGGATCAACTGGATAACTCAAGCTAACCAAAATC
ATCCCAAACTTCCCACCCCATACCCTATTACCACTGCCAATTACCTGTGGTTTCATTTACTCTAAACCTG
TGATTCCTCTGAATTATTTTCATTTTAAAGAAATTGTATTTGTTAAATATGTACTACAAACTTAGTAGTT
GGAAGGGCTAATTCACTCCCAAAGAAGACAAGATATCCTTGATCTGTGGATCTACCACACACAAGGCTAC
TTCCCTGATTAGCAGAACTACACACCAGGGCCAGGGGTCAGATATCCACTGACCTTTGGATGGTGCTACA
AGCTAGTACCAGTTGAGCCAGATAAGGTAGAAGAGGCCAATAAAGGAGAGAACACCAGCTTGTTACACCC
TGTGAGCCTGCATGGGATGGATGACCCGGAGAGAGAAGTGTTAGAGTGGAGGTTTGACAGCCGCCTAGCA
TTTCATCACGTGGCCCGAGAGCTGCATCCGGAGTACTTCAAGAACTGCTGATATCGAGCTTGCTACAAGG
GACTTTCCGCTGGGGACTTTCCAGGGAGGCGTGGCCTGGGCGGGACTGGGGAGTGGCGAGCCCTCAGATC
CTGCATATAAGCAGCTGCTTTTTGCCTGTACTGGGTCTCTCTGGTTAGACCAGATCTGAGCCTGGGAGCT
CTCTGGCTAACTAGGGAACCCACTGCTTAAGCCTCAATAAAGCTTGCCTTGAGTGCTTCAAGTAGTGTGT
GCCCGTCTGTTGTGTGACTCTGGTAACTAGAGATCCCTCAGACCCTTTTAGTCAGTGTGGAAAATCTCTA
GCAGTGGCGCCCGAACAGGGACTTGAAAGCGAAAGGGAAACCAGAGGAGCTCTCTCGACGCAGGACTCGG
CTTGCTGAAGCGCGCACGGCAAGAGGCGAGGGGCGGCGACTGGTGAGTACGCCAAAAATTTTGACTAGCG
GAGGCTAGAAGGAGAGAGATGGGTGCGAGAGCGTCAGTATTAAGCGGGGGAGAATTAGATCGCGATGGGA
AAAAATTCGGTTAAGGCCAGGGGGAAAGAAAAAATATAAATTAAAACATATAGTATGGGCAAGCAGGGAG
CTAGAACGATTCGCAGTTAATCCTGGCCTGTTAGAAACATCAGAAGGCTGTAGACAAATACTGGGACAGC
TACAACCATCCCTTCAGACAGGATCAGAAGAACTTAGATCATTATATAATACAGTAGCAACCCTCTATTG
TGTGCATCAAAGGATAGAGATAAAAGACACCAAGGAAGCTTTAGACAAGATAGAGGAAGAGCAAAACAAA
AGTAAGACCACCGCACAGCAAGCGGCCGGCCGCTGATCTTCAGACCTGGAGGAGGAGATATGAGGGACAA
TTGGAGAAGTGAATTATATAAATATAAAGTAGTAAAAATTGAACCATTAGGAGTAGCACCCACCAAGGCA
AAGAGAAGAGTGGTGCAGAGAGAAAAAAGAGCAGTGGGAATAGGAGCTTTGTTCCTTGGGTTCTTGGGAG
CAGCAGGAAGCACTATGGGCGCAGCGTCAATGACGCTGACGGTACAGGCCAGACAATTATTGTCTGGTAT
AGTGCAGCAGCAGAACAATTTGCTGAGGGCTATTGAGGCGCAACAGCATCTGTTGCAACTCACAGTCTGG
GGCATCAAGCAGCTCCAGGCAAGAATCCTGGCTGTGGAAAGATACCTAAAGGATCAACAGCTCCTGGGGA
TTTGGGGTTGCTCTGGAAAACTCATTTGCACCACTGCTGTGCCTTGGAATGCTAGTTGGAGTAATAAATC
TCTGGAACAGATTTGGAATCACACGACCTGGATGGAGTGGGACAGAGAAATTAACAATTACACAAGCTTA
ATACACTCCTTAATTGAAGAATCGCAAAACCAGCAAGAAAAGAATGAACAAGAATTATTGGAATTAGATA
AATGGGCAAGTTTGTGGAATTGGTTTAACATAACAAATTGGCTGTGGTATATAAAATTATTCATAATGAT
AGTAGGAGGCTTGGTAGGTTTAAGAATAGTTTTTGCTGTACTTTCTATAGTGAATAGAGTTAGGCAGGGA
TATTCACCATTATCGTTTCAGACCCACCTCCCAACCCCGAGGGGACCCGACAGGCCCGAAGGAATAGAAG
AAGAAGGTGGAGAGAGAGACAGAGACAGATCCATTCGATTAGTGAACGGATCTCGACGGTATCGCCAAAT
GGCAGTATTCATCCACAATTTTAAAAGAAAAGGGGGGATTGGGGGGTACAGTGCAGGGGAAAGAATAGTA
GACATAATAGCAACAGACATACAAACTAAAGAATTACAAAAACAAATTACAAAAATTCAAAATTTTCGGG
TTTATTACAGGGACAGCAGAGATCCAGTTTGGATCGATAAGCTTGATATCGAATTCGGGAGGTGGTCCCT
GCAGTTACGCCAATGATAACCCCCGCCAGAAAAATCTTAGTAGCCTTCCCTTTTTGTTTTCCGTGCCCCA
ACTCGGCGGATTGACTCGGCCCCTTCCGGAAACACCCGAATCAACTTCTAGTCAAATTATTGTTCACGCC
GCAATGACCCACCCCTGGCCCGCGTCTGTGGAACTGACCCCTGGTGTACAGGAGAGTTCGCTGCTGAAAG
TGGTCCCAAAGGGGTACTAGTTTTTAAGCTCCCAACTCCCCCTCCCCCAGCGTCTGGAGGATTCCACACC
CTCGCACCGCAGGGGCGAGGAAGTGGGCGGAGTCCGGTTTTGGCGCCAGCCGCTGAGGCTGCCAAGCAGA
AAAGCCACCGCTGAGGAGACTCCGGTCACTGTCCTCGCCCCGCCTCCCCCTTCCCTCCCCTTGGGGACCA
CCGGGCGCCACGCCGCGAACGGTAAGTGCCGCGGTCGTCGGCGCCTCCGCCCTCCCCCTAGGGCCCCAAT
TCCCAGCGGGCGCGGCGCGCGGCCCCTCCCCCCGCCGGGCGCGCGCCCGCTGCCCCGCCCTTCGTGGCCG
CCCGGCGTGGGCGGTGCCACCCCTCCCCCCGGCGGCCCCGCGCGCAGCTCCCGGCTCCCTCCCCCTTCGG
ATGTGGCTTGAGCTGTAGGCGCGGAGGGGCTCCGGTGCCCGTCAGTGGGCAGAGCGCACATCGCCCACAG
TCCCCGAGAAGTTGGGGGGAGGGGTCGGCAATTGAACCGGTGCCTAGAGAAGGTGGCGCGGGGTAAACTG
GGAAAGTGATGTCGTGTACTGGCTCCGCCTTTTTCCCGAGGGTGGGGGAGAACCGTATATAAGTGCAGTA
GTCGCCGTGAACGTTCTTTTTCGCAACGGGTTTGCCGCCAGAACACAGGTAAGTGCCGTGTGTGGTTCCC
GCGGGCCTGGCCTCTTTACGGGTTATGGCCCTTGCGTGCCTTGAATTACTTCCACCTGGCTGCAGTACGT
GATTCTTGATCCCGAGCTTCGGGTTGGAAGTGGGTGGGAGAGTTCGAGGCCTTGCGCTTAAGGAGCCCCT
TCGCCTCGTGCTTGAGTTGAGGCCTGGCCTGGGCGCTGGGGCCGCCGCGTGCGAATCTGGTGGCACCTTC
GCGCCTGTCTCGCTGCTTTCGATAAGTCTCTAGCCATTTAAAATTTTTGATGACCTGCTGCGACGCTTTT
TTTCTGGCAAGATAGTCTTGTAAATGCGGGCCAAGATCTGCACACTGGTATTTCGGTTTTTGGGGCCGCG
GGCGGCGACGGGGCCCGTGCGTCCCAGCGCACATGTTCGGCGAGGCGGGGCCTGCGAGCGCGGCCACCGA
GAATCGGACGGGGGTAGTCTCAAGCTGGCCGGCCTGCTCTGGTGCCTGGCCTCGCGCCGCCGTGTATCGC
CCCGCCCTGGGCGGCAAGGCTGGCCCGGTCGGCACCAGTTGCGTGAGCGGAAAGATGGCCGCTTCCCGGC
CCTGCTGCAGGGAGCTCAAAATGGAGGACGCGGCGCTCGGGAGAGCGGGCGGGTGAGTCACCCACACAAA
GGAAAAGGGCCTTTCCGTCCTCAGCCGTCGCTTCATGTGACTCCACGGAGTACCGGGCGCCGTCCAGGCA
CCTCGATTAGTTCTCGAGCTTTTGGAGTACGTCGTCTTTAGGTTGGGGGGAGGGGTTTTATGCGATGGAG
TTTCCCCACACTGAGTGGGTGGAGACTGAAGTTAGGCCAGCTTGGCACTTGATGTAATTCTCCTTGGAAT
TTGCCCTTTTTGAGTTTGGATCTTGGTTCATTCTCAAGCCTCAGACAGTGGTTCAAAGTTTTTTTCTTCC
ATTTCAGGTGTCGTGGAATTCTCACGCGTCTGCAGGATATCAAGCTTGCGGTACCGCGGGCCCGAAGCTT
ACGCCACCATGAGCGAGCTGATTAAGGAGAACATGCACATGAAGCTGTACATGGAGGGCACCGTGGACAA
CCATCACTTCAAGTGCACATCCGAGGGCGAAGGCAAGCCCTACGAGGGCACCCAGACCATGAGAATCAAG
GTGGTCGAGGGCGGCCCTCTCCCCTTCGCCTTCGACATCCTGGCTACTAGCTTCCTCTACGGCAGCAAGA
CCTTCATCAACCACACCCAGGGCATCCCCGACTTCTTCAAGCAGTCCTTCCCTGAGGGCTTCACATGGGA
GAGAGTCACCACATACGAAGACGGGGGCGTGCTGACCGCTACCCAGGACACCAGCCTCCAGGACGGCTGC
CTCATCTACAACGTCAAGATCAGAGGGGTGAACTTCACATCCAACGGCCCTGTGATGCAGAAGAAAACAC
TCGGCTGGGAGGCCTTCACCGAGACGCTGTACCCCGCTGACGGCGGCCTGGAAGGCAGAAACGACATGGC
CCTGAAGCTCGTGGGCGGGAGCCATCTGATCGCAAACATCAAGACCACATATAGATCCAAGAAACCCGCT
AAGAACCTCAAGATGCCTGGCGTCTACTATGTGGACTACAGACTGGAAAGAATCAAGGAGGCCAACAACG
AGACCTACGTCGAGCAGCACGAGGTGGCAGTGGCCAGATACTGCGACCTCCCTAGCAAACTGGGGCACAA
GCTTAATGGAAGCGGAGCTACTAACTTCAGCCTGCTGAAGCAGGCTGGAGACGTGGAGGAGAACCCTGGA
CCTGGATCCGGATCCGACTACAAAGACCATGACGGTGATTATAAAGATCATGACATCGATTACAAGGATG
ACGATGACAAGGCCGGATCTGGATCTGGCAGTGGATCAGGATCTGGTAGTGGTAGTGGTAGCGGAAGTGG
AAGTGGCAGTCCCGGCGAAGCCACAGAAACCGTCCCTGCTACAGAGCAGGAGTTGCCGCAGCCCCAGGCT
GAGACAGGGTCTGGAACAGAATCTGACAGTGATGAATCAGTACCAGAGCTTGAAGAACAGGATTCCACCC
AGGCAACCACACAACAAGCCCAGCTGGCGGCAGCAGCTGAAATCGATGAAGAACCAGTCAGTAAAGCAAA
ACAGAGTCGGAGTGAAAAGAAGGCACGGGAG
[162 nt withheld, positions 10812-10973]
CAGCAAGCACAACTA
[234 nt withheld, positions 10989-11222]
GGCTCCGGCGAGGGCAGAGGCAGTCTGCTGACATGCGGTGACGTGGAAGAGAATCCCGGCCCTGGATCCC
ATCACCACCATCACCATGGCGGAGGTGGCAGTGGAGGTGGCGGATCAGGTGGCGGAGGTAGCAAAGAAAC
AATCATGAACCAGGAAAAACTCGCCAAACTGCAGGCACAAGTGCGCATTGGTGGGAAAGGAACTGCTCGC
AGAAAGAAGAAGGTGGTTCATAGAACAGCCACAGCAGATGACAAAGAGCTTCAGTTCTCCTTAAAGAAGT
TAGGGGTAAACAATATCTCTGGTATTGAAGAGGTGAATATGTTTACAAACCAAGGAACAGTGATCCACTT
TAACAACCCTAAAGTTCAG
[240 nt withheld, positions 11592-11831]
GCAAACTGATAAGGCCGCGACTCTAGAGTCGACCTGCAGGCATGCAAGCTTGATATCAAGCTTATCGATA
ATCAACCTCTGGATTACAAAATTTGTGAAAGATTGACTGGTATTCTTAACTATGTTGCTCCTTTTACGCT
ATGTGGATACGCTGCTTTAATGCCTTTGTATCATGCTATTGCTTCCCGTATGGCTTTCATTTTCTCCTCC
TTGTATAAATCCTGGTTGCTGTCTCTTTATGAGGAGTTGTGGCCCGTTGTCAGGCAACGTGGCGTGGTGT
GCACTGTGTTTGCTGACGCAACCCCCACTGGTTGGGGCATTGCCACCACCTGTCAGCTCCTTTCCGGGAC
TTTCGCTTTCCCCCTCCCTATTGCCACGGCGGAACTCATCGCCGCCTGCCTTGCCCGCTGCTGGACAGGG
GCTCGGCTGTTGGGCACTGACAATTCCGTGGTGTTGTCGGGGAAATCATCGTCCTTTCCTTGGCTGCTCG
CCTGTGTTGCCACCTGGATTCTGCGCGGGACGTCCTTCTGCTACGTCCCTTCGGCCCTCAATCCAGCGGA
CCTTCCTTCCCGCGGCCTGCTGCCGGCTCTGCGGCCTCTTCCGCGTCTTCGCCTTCGCCCTCAGACGAGT
CGGATCTCCCTTTGGGCCGCCTCCCCGCATCGATACCGTCGACCTCG
